Addgene plasmid #55831: mDsRed-Galectin1-9
Purpose: Localization: Galectin1 , Excitation: 557, Emission: 585
Depositing lab: Michael Davidson. Depositing organization: Florida State University, Tallahassee.
Backbone
  Vector backbone: mDsRed
  Backbone size w/o insert (bp): 4750
  Vector type: Mammalian Expression
  Selectable markers: Neomycin (select with G418)
Growth in bacteria
  Bacterial resistance: Kanamycin, 50 μg/mL
  Growth temperature: 37°C
  Growth strain: DH5alpha
  Copy number: High Copy
Gene/Insert
  Gene/Insert name: Galectin1 (alt name: NM_002305.3)
  Species: H. sapiens (human)
  Entrez Gene: LGALS1 (a.k.a. GAL1, GBP)
  Promoter: CMV
  Tag / fusion protein: mDsRed
  Cloning method: Unknown
  Sequencing primers: 5′ CMV-F; 3′ SV40pA-R
Terms and licenses: Academic/Nonprofit Terms; Industry Terms: Not Available to Industry
Depositor comments: . Excitation = 557; Emission = 585
How to cite: mDsRed-Galectin1-9 was a gift from Michael Davidson (Addgene plasmid # 55831 ; http://n2t.net/addgene:55831 ; RRID:Addgene_55831)
