[The description below was written by a language model from this plasmid's Addgene catalogue record and pLannotate feature annotations shown in this document.]
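Description:
mDsRed-Galectin1-9 is a mammalian expression plasmid that produces human galectin-1 (LGALS1) fused to the monomeric red fluorescent protein mDsRed, annotated in the sequence as DsRed.M1. It is built on an mDsRed fluorescent-protein backbone, and the sequenced record is 5,156 nt. Transcription is driven by the human cytomegalovirus immediate-early enhancer and promoter. The fluorescent protein coding sequence comes first and the LGALS1 open reading frame follows after a short gap of 27 nt, so the tag sits at the N-terminus of galectin-1; the "9" in the name probably refers to the length of this linker in amino acids, although the record does not say so. An MCS remnant lies downstream, and the SV40 polyadenylation signal terminates the transcript.

The plasmid is propagated in E. coli at high copy number through a ColE1/pUC-type origin, and it also carries an f1 phage origin. A single Tn5 aminoglycoside phosphotransferase gene (NeoR/KanR) provides both selections. The bacterial bla promoter drives it for kanamycin resistance in bacteria, and the SV40 enhancer/early promoter drives it for G418 selection of stably transfected mammalian cells, with the HSV TK polyadenylation signal ending that cassette. The short ble, bGH poly(A) and large T antigen hits are only fragments, most likely backbone remnants or incidental similarity matches rather than functional elements.

The stated purpose is localization. The fusion marks galectin-1, a beta-galactoside-binding lectin, so its distribution can be followed by fluorescence microscopy in transfected cells, with recorded excitation and emission maxima of 557 and 585 nm.
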