Features (pLannotate 1.2.2; 15 found; start..end, strand, type, name):
    673..825     +  CDS            ble (fragment): BLE_KLEPN - Experimental evidence at protein level: Swiss-Prot protein existence level 1. Binding protein with a strong affinity to the bleomycin family of antibiotics. Binds to CL990; an antimitotic-antibiotic compound. From Klebsiella pneumoniae.
    884..931     +  polyA_signal   HSV TK poly(A) signal: herpes simplex virus thymidine kinase polyadenylation signal (Cole and Stacy, 1985)
   1022..1038    -  polyA_signal   bGH poly(A) signal (fragment): bovine growth hormone polyadenylation signal
   1260..1848    +  rep_origin     ori: high-copy-number ColE1/pMB1/pBR322/pUC origin of replication
   2023..2326    +  enhancer       CMV enhancer: human cytomegalovirus immediate early enhancer
   2327..2530    +  promoter       CMV promoter: human cytomegalovirus (CMV) immediate early promoter
   2575..3249    +  CDS            DsRed.M1: DsRed.M1 is a basic (constitutively fluorescent) red fluorescent protein published in 2007, derived from Discosoma sp..
   3277..3681    +  CDS            LGALS1: LEG1_HUMAN - Experimental evidence at protein level: Swiss-Prot protein existence level 1. Lectin that binds beta-galactoside and a wide array of complex carbohydrates. Plays a role in regulating apoptosis, cell proliferation and cell differentiation. Inhibits CD45 protein phosphatase activity and therefore the dephosphorylation of Lyn kinase. Strong inducer of T-cell apoptosis. From Homo sapiens (Human).
   3735..3782    +  misc_feature   MCS (fragment): multiple cloning site
   3799..3883    +  CDS            large T antigen (fragment): large T antigen from SV40 (simian virus 40)
   3906..4027    +  polyA_signal   SV40 poly(A) signal: SV40 polyadenylation signal
   4061..4489    -  rep_origin     f1 ori (sequence partly withheld): f1 bacteriophage origin of replication; arrow indicates direction of (+) strand synthesis
   4516..4620    +  promoter       AmpR promoter: bla
   4622..4979    +  promoter       SV40 promoter: SV40 enhancer and early promoter
   5014..652     +  CDS            NeoR/KanR (across the origin): aminoglycoside phosphotransferase from Tn5; aph(3')-II (or nptII); confers resistance to neomycin, kanamycin, and G418 (Geneticin®)
>Addgene plasmid #55831 | mDsRed-Galectin1-9 | addgene full sequence | sequence record 393240 | Addgene NGS Result
TGTCAAGACCGACCTGTCCGGTGCCCTGAATGAACTGCAAGACGAGGCAGCGCGGCTATCGTGGCTGGCC
ACGACGGGCGTTCCTTGCGCAGCTGTGCTCGACGTTGTCACTGAAGCGGGAAGGGACTGGCTGCTATTGG
GCGAAGTGCCGGGGCAGGATCTCCTGTCATCTCACCTTGCTCCTGCCGAGAAAGTATCCATCATGGCTGA
TGCAATGCGGCGGCTGCATACGCTTGATCCGGCTACCTGCCCATTCGACCACCAAGCGAAACATCGCATC
GAGCGAGCACGTACTCGGATGGAAGCCGGTCTTGTCGATCAGGATGATCTGGACGAAGAGCATCAGGGGC
TCGCGCCAGCCGAACTGTTCGCCAGGCTCAAGGCGAGCATGCCCGACGGCGAGGATCTCGTCGTGACCCA
TGGCGATGCCTGCTTGCCGAATATCATGGTGGAAAATGGCCGCTTTTCTGGATTCATCGACTGTGGCCGG
CTGGGTGTGGCGGACCGCTATCAGGACATAGCGTTGGCTACCCGTGATATTGCTGAAGAGCTTGGCGGCG
AATGGGCTGACCGCTTCCTCGTGCTTTACGGTATCGCCGCTCCCGATTCGCAGCGCATCGCCTTCTATCG
CCTTCTTGACGAGTTCTTCTGAGCGGGACTCTGGGGTTCGAAATGACCGACCAAGCGACGCCCAACCTGC
CATCACGAGATTTCGATTCCACCGCCGCCTTCTATGAAAGGTTGGGCTTCGGAATCGTTTTCCGGGACGC
CGGCTGGATGATCCTCCAGCGCGGGGATCTCATGCTGGAGTTCTTCGCCCACCCTAGGGGGAGGCTAACT
GAAACACGGAAGGAGACAATACCGGAAGGAACCCGCGCTATGACGGCAATAAAAAGACAGAATAAAACGC
ACGGTGTTGGGTCGTTTGTTCATAAACGCGGGGTTCGGTCCCAGGGCTGGCACTCTGTCGATACCCCACC
GAGACCCCATTGGGGCCAATACGCCCGCGTTTCTTCCTTTTCCCCACCCCACCCCCCAAGTTCGGGTGAA
GGCCCAGGGCTCGCAGCCAACGTCGGGGCGGCAGGCCCTGCCATAGCCTCAGGTTACTCATATATACTTT
AGATTGATTTAAAACTTCATTTTTAATTTAAAAGGATCTAGGTGAAGATCCTTTTTGATAATCTCATGAC
CAAAATCCCTTAACGTGAGTTTTCGTTCCACTGAGCGTCAGACCCCGTAGAAAAGATCAAAGGATCTTCT
TGAGATCCTTTTTTTCTGCGCGTAATCTGCTGCTTGCAAACAAAAAAACCACCGCTACCAGCGGTGGTTT
GTTTGCCGGATCAAGAGCTACCAACTCTTTTTCCGAAGGTAACTGGCTTCAGCAGAGCGCAGATACCAAA
TACTGTTCTTCTAGTGTAGCCGTAGTTAGGCCACCACTTCAAGAACTCTGTAGCACCGCCTACATACCTC
GCTCTGCTAATCCTGTTACCAGTGGCTGCTGCCAGTGGCGATAAGTCGTGTCTTACCGGGTTGGACTCAA
GACGATAGTTACCGGATAAGGCGCAGCGGTCGGGCTGAACGGGGGGTTCGTGCACACAGCCCAGCTTGGA
GCGAACGACCTACACCGAACTGAGATACCTACAGCGTGAGCTATGAGAAAGCGCCACGCTTCCCGAAGGG
AGAAAGGCGGACAGGTATCCGGTAAGCGGCAGGGTCGGAACAGGAGAGCGCACGAGGGAGCTTCCAGGGG
GAAACGCCTGGTATCTTTATAGTCCTGTCGGGTTTCGCCACCTCTGACTTGAGCGTCGATTTTTGTGATG
CTCGTCAGGGGGGCGGAGCCTATGGAAAAACGCCAGCAACGCGGCCTTTTTACGGTTCCTGGCCTTTTGC
TGGCCTTTTGCTCACATGTTCTTTCCTGCGTTATCCCCTGATTCTGTGGATAACCGTATTACCGCCATGC
ATTAGTTATTAATAGTAATCAATTACGGGGTCATTAGTTCATAGCCCATATATGGAGTTCCGCGTTACAT
AACTTACGGTAAATGGCCCGCCTGGCTGACCGCCCAACGACCCCCGCCCATTGACGTCAATAATGACGTA
TGTTCCCATAGTAACGCCAATAGGGACTTTCCATTGACGTCAATGGGTGGAGTATTTACGGTAAACTGCC
CACTTGGCAGTACATCAAGTGTATCATATGCCAAGTACGCCCCCTATTGACGTCAATGACGGTAAATGGC
CCGCCTGGCATTATGCCCAGTACATGACCTTATGGGACTTTCCTACTTGGCAGTACATCTACGTATTAGT
CATCGCTATTACCATGGTGATGCGGTTTTGGCAGTACATCAATGGGCGTGGATAGCGGTTTGACTCACGG
GGATTTCCAAGTCTCCACCCCATTGACGTCAATGGGAGTTTGTTTTGGCACCAAAATCAACGGGACTTTC
CAAAATGTCGTAACAACTCCGCCCCATTGACGCAAATGGGCGGTAGGCGTGTACGGTGGGAGGTCTATAT
AAGCAGAGCTGGTTTAGTGAACCGTCAGATCCGCTAGCGCTACCGGTCGCCACCATGGACAACACCGAGG
ACGTCATCAAGGAGTTCATGCAGTTCAAGGTGCGCATGGAGGGCTCCGTGAACGGCCACTACTTCGAGAT
CGAGGGCGAGGGCGAGGGCAAGCCCTACGAGGGCACCCAGACCGCCAAGCTGCAGGTGACCAAGGGCGGC
CCCCTGCCCTTCGCCTGGGACATCCTGTCCCCCCAGTTCCAGTACGGCTCCAAGGCCTACGTGAAGCACC
CCGCCGACATCCCCGACTACATGAAGCTGTCCTTCCCCGAGGGCTTCACCTGGGAGCGCTCCATGAACTT
CGAGGACGGCGGCGTGGTGGAGGTGCAGCAGGACTCCTCCCTGCAGGACGGCACCTTCATCTACAAGGTG
AAGTTCAAGGGCGTGAACTTCCCCGCCGACGGCCCCGTAATGCAGAAGAAGACTGCCGGCTGGGAGCCCT
CCACCGAGAAGCTGTACCCCCAGGACGGCGTGCTGAAGGGCGAGATCTCCCACGCCCTGAAGCTGAAGGA
CGGCGGCCACTACACCTGCGACTTCAAGACCGTGTACAAGGCCAAGAAGCCCGTGCAGCTGCCCGGCAAC
CACTACGTGGACTCCAAGCTGGACATCACCAACCACAACGAGGACTACACCGTGGTGGAGCAGTACGAGC
ACGCCGAGGCCCGCCACTCCGGCTCCCAGTCCGGGAACATCCTCCTGGACTCAATCATGGCTTGTGGTCT
GGTCGCCAGCAACCTGAATCTCAAACCTGGAGAGTGCCTTCGAGTGCGAGGCGAGGTGGCTCCTGACGCT
AAGAGCTTCGTGCTGAACCTGGGCAAAGACAGCAACAACCTGTGCCTGCACTTCAACCCTCGCTTCAACG
CCCACGGCGACGCCAACACCATCGTGTGCAACAGCAAGGACGGCGGGGCCTGGGGGACCGAGCAGCGGGA
GGCTGTCTTTCCCTTCCAGCCTGGAAGTGTTGCAGAGGTGTGCATCACCTTCGACCAGGCCAACCTGACC
GTCAAGCTGCCAGATGGATACGAATTCAAGTTCCCCAACCGCCTCAACCTGGAGGCCATCAACTACATGG
CAGCTGACGGTGACTTCAAGATCAAATGTGTGGCCTTTGACTGAAATCAGCCAGCCCATGGCCCCCAATA
AAGGCAGCTGCCTCTGCTCCCTCTGCTCAAGCTTCGAATTCTGCAGTCGACGGTACCGCGGGCCCGGGAT
CCACCGGATCTAGATAACTGATCATAATCAGCCATACCACATTTGTAGAGGTTTTACTTGCTTTAAAAAA
CCTCCCACACCTCCCCCTGAACCTGAAACATAAAATGAATGCAATTGTTGTTGTTAACTTGTTTATTGCA
GCTTATAATGGTTACAAATAAAGCAATAGCATCACAAATTTCACAAATAAAGCATTTTTTTCACTGCATT
CTAGTTGTGGTTTGTCCAAACTCATCAATGTATCTTAACGCGTAAATTGTAAGCGTTAATATTTTGTTAA
AATTCGCGTTAAATTTTTGTTAAATCAGCTCATTTTTTAACCAATAGGCCGAAATCGGCAAAATCCCTTA
TAAATCAAAAGAATAGACCGAGATAGGGT
[37 nt withheld, positions 4160-4196]
AAAGAACGTGGACTCCAACGTCAAAGG
[49 nt withheld, positions 4224-4272]
T
[91 nt withheld, positions 4274-4364]
G
[124 nt withheld, positions 4366-4489]
CAGGTGGCACTTTTCGGGGAAATGTGCGCGGAACCCCTATTTGTTTATTTTTCTAAATACATTCAAATAT
GTATCCGCTCATGAGACAATAACCCTGATAAATGCTTCAATAATATTGAAAAAGGAAGAGTCCTGAGGCG
GAAAGAACCAGCTGTGGAATGTGTGTCAGTTAGGGTGTGGAAAGTCCCCAGGCTCCCCAGCAGGCAGAAG
TATGCAAAGCATGCATCTCAATTAGTCAGCAACCAGGTGTGGAAAGTCCCCAGGCTCCCCAGCAGGCAGA
AGTATGCAAAGCATGCATCTCAATTAGTCAGCAACCATAGTCCCGCCCCTAACTCCGCCCATCCCGCCCC
TAACTCCGCCCAGTTCCGCCCATTCTCCGCCCCATGGCTGACTAATTTTTTTTATTTATGCAGAGGCCGA
GGCCGCCTCGGCCTCTGAGCTATTCCAGAAGTAGTGAGGAGGCTTTTTTGGAGGCCTAGGCTTTTGCAAA
GATCGATCAAGAGACAGGATGAGGATCGTTTCGCATGATTGAACAAGATGGATTGCACGCAGGTTCTCCG
GCCGCTTGGGTGGAGAGGCTATTCGGCTATGACTGGGCACAACAGACAATCGGCTGCTCTGATGCCGCCG
TGTTCCGGCTGTCAGCGCAGGGGCGCCCGGTTCTTTT
