>Addgene plasmid #55831 | mDsRed-Galectin1-9 | depositor partial sequence | sequence record 86740 | insert sequence
TCCGCTAGCGCTACCGGTCGCCACCATGGACAACACCGAGGACGTCATCAAGGAGTTCATGCAGTTCAAG
GTGCGCATGGAGGGCTCCGTGAACGGCCACTACTTCGAGATCGAGGGCGAGGGCGAGGGCAAGCCCTACG
AGGGCACCCAGACCGCCAAGCTGCAGGTGACCAAGGGCGGCCCCCTGCCCTTCGCCTGGGACATCCTGTC
CCCCCAGTTCCAGTACGGCTCCAAGGCCTACGTGAAGCACCCCGCCGACATCCCCGACTACATGAAGCTG
TCCTTCCCCGAGGGCTTCACCTGGGAGCGCTCCATGAACTTCGAGGACGGCGGCGTGGTGGAGGTGCAGC
AGGACTCCTCCCTGCAGGACGGCACCTTCATCTACAAGGTGAAGTTCAAGGGCGTGAACTTCCCCGCCGA
CGGCCCCGTAATGCAGAAGAAGACTGCCGGCTGGGAGCCCTCCACCGAGAAGCTGTACCCCCAGGACGGC
GTGCTGAAGGGCGAGATCTCCCACGCCCTGAAGCTGAAGGACGGCGGCCACTACACCTGCGACTTCAAGA
CCGTGTACAAGGCCAAGAAGCCCGTGCAGCTGCCCGGCAACCACTACGTGGACTCCAAGCTGGACATCAC
CAACCACAACGAGGACTACACCGTGGTGGAGCAGTACGAGCACGCCGAGGCCCGCCACTCCGGCTCCCAG
TCCGGGAACATCCTCCTGGACTCAATCATGGCTTGTGGTCTGGTCGCCAGCAACCTGAATCTCAAACCTG
GAGAGTGCCTTCGAGTGCGAGGCGAGGTGGCTCCTGACGCTAAGAGCTTCGTGCTGAACCTGGGCAAAGA
CAGCAACAACCTGTGCCTGCACTTCAACCCTCGCTTCAACGCCCACGGCGACGCCAACACCATCGTGTGC
AACAGCAAGGACGGCGGGGCCTGGGGGACCGAGCAGCGGGAGGCTGTCTTTCCCTTCCAGCCTGGAAGTG
TTGCAGAGGTGTGCATCACCTTCGACCAGGCCAACCTGACCGTCAAGCTGCCAGATGGATACGAATTCAA
GTTCCCCAACCGCCTCAACCTGGAGGCCATCAACTACATGGCAGCTGACGGTGACTTCAAGATCAAATGT
GTGGCCTTTGACTGAAATCAGCCAGCCCATGGCCCC
