>Addgene plasmid #55831 | mDsRed-Galectin1-9 | addgene partial sequence | sequence record 121929 | mCherry-F 5'-ccccgtaatgcagaagaaga-3'
CTGTACCCCCAGGACGGCGTGCTGAAGGGCGAGATCTCCCACGCCCTGAAGCTGAAGGACGGCGGCCACT
ACACCTGCGACTTCAAGACCGTGTACAAGGCCAAGAAGCCCGTGCAGCTGCCCGGCAACCACTACGTGGA
CTCCAAGCTGGACATCACCAACCACAACGAGGACTACACCGTGGTGGAGCAGTACGAGCACGCCGAGGCC
CGCCACTCCGGCTCCCAGTCCGGGAACATCCTCCTGGACTCAATCATGGCTTGTGGTCTGGTCGCCAGCA
ACCTGAATCTCAAACCTGGAGAGTGCCTTCGAGTGCGAGGCGAGGTGGCTCCTGACGCTAAGAGCTTCGT
GCTGAACCTGGGCAAAGACAGCAACAACCTGTGCCTGCACTTCAACCCTCGCTTCAACGCCCACGGCGAC
GCCAACACCATCGTGTGCAACAGCAAGGACGGCGGGGCCTGGGGGACCGAGCAGCGGGAGGCTGTCTTTC
CCTTCCAGCCTGGAAGTGTTGCAGAGGTGTGCATCACCTTCGACCAGGCCAACCTGACCGTCAAGCTGCC
AGATGGATACGAATTCAAGTTCCCCAACCGCCTCAACCTGGAGGCCATCAACTACATGGCAGCTGACGGT
GACTTCAAGATCAAATGTGTGGCCTTTGACTGAAATCAGCCAGCCCATGGCCCCCAATAAAGGCAGCTGC
CTCTGCTCCCTCTGA
